Addgene plasmid #224726: pcDNA3.1-HA-GTSE1-S345A
Purpose: For expression of HA-tagged GTSE1 protein with S345A mutation
Depositing lab: Michele Pagano. Depositing organization: NYU Grossman School of Medicine. Publication: Stabilization of GTSE1 by cyclin D1-CDK4/6-mediated phosphorylation promotes cell proliferation: relevance in cancer prognosis. Garcia-Vazquez N, Gonzalez-Robles TJ, Lane E, Spasskaya D, Zhang Q, Kerzhnerman M, Jeong Y, Collu M, Simoneschi D, Ruggles KV, Rona G, Kaisari S, Pagano M. bioRxiv [Preprint]. 2025 Jan 23:2024.06.26.600797. doi: 10.1101/2024.06.26.600797. PubMed 38979260.
Backbone
  Vector backbone: pcDNA3.1
  Vector type: Mammalian Expression
Growth in bacteria
  Bacterial resistance: Ampicillin, 100 μg/mL
  Growth temperature: 37°C
  Growth strain: NEB Stable
  Copy number: Unknown
Gene/Insert
  Gene/Insert name: GTSE1 (alt name: B99)
  Species: H. sapiens (human)
  Insert size (bp): 2200
  Mutation: Serine 345 to Alanine
  Entrez Gene: GTSE1 (a.k.a. B99)
  Promoter: CMV
  Tag / fusion protein: HA (N terminal on backbone)
  Cloning method: Unknown
  Sequencing primers: 5′ CMV Forward
Terms and licenses: Academic/Nonprofit Terms; Industry Terms: Not Available to Industry
Depositor comments: Please visit https://doi.org/10.1101/2024.06.26.600797 for bioRxiv preprint.
How to cite: pcDNA3.1-HA-GTSE1-S345A was a gift from Michele Pagano (Addgene plasmid # 224726 ; http://n2t.net/addgene:224726 ; RRID:Addgene_224726)
