[The description below was written by a language model from this plasmid's Addgene catalogue record and pLannotate feature annotations shown in this document.]
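Description:
pcDNA3.1-HA-GTSE1-S345A is a mammalian expression plasmid built on the pcDNA3.1 backbone (about 7.6 kb in the sequenced record) that drives expression of human GTSE1 (also known as B99) carrying a serine-to-alanine substitution at residue 345. It is propagated in E. coli through a high-copy ColE1/pUC-type origin and selected with ampicillin via the β-lactamase gene and its own promoter. An f1 origin is also present, which allows single-stranded DNA production. For selection in mammalian cells, an SV40 enhancer/early promoter drives the neomycin phosphotransferase gene, followed by an SV40 polyadenylation signal, so stably transfected cells can be selected with G418. Short annotated fragments such as bom, ble, lacI, the lac promoter/operator and a truncated HIV-1 LTR match are backbone remnants or partial similarity hits rather than functional parts of the design.

The expression cassette consists of the CMV immediate-early enhancer and promoter, the roughly 2.2 kb GTSE1 coding sequence, and the bovine growth hormone polyadenylation signal. T7 and SP6 promoters flank the insert and can serve for in vitro transcription or as sequencing sites. The catalogue lists an N-terminal HA epitope tag supplied by the backbone. It is not annotated separately in the feature table, but there is room for it between the T7 promoter and the start of the GTSE1 annotation. The tag permits detection and immunoprecipitation with anti-HA antibodies.

Replacing serine 345 with alanine removes a potential phosphorylation site. The associated study concerns stabilisation of GTSE1 through cyclin D1-CDK4/6-mediated phosphorylation, so this construct presumably serves as a non-phosphorylatable mutant for comparison with wild-type GTSE1, although the record does not spell out the specific role of this residue.
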