Features (pLannotate 1.2.2; 21 found; start..end, strand, type, name):
     28..80      -  misc_feature   bom (fragment): basis of mobility region from pBR322
    235..614     +  enhancer       CMV enhancer: human cytomegalovirus immediate early enhancer
    615..818     +  promoter       CMV promoter: human cytomegalovirus (CMV) immediate early promoter
    814..847     +  LTR            5' LTR (truncated) (fragment): truncated 5' long terminal repeat (LTR) from HIV-1
    863..881     +  promoter       T7 promoter: promoter for bacteriophage T7 RNA polymerase
   1000..3159    +  CDS            GTSE1: GTSE1_HUMAN - Experimental evidence at protein level: Swiss-Prot protein existence level 1. May be involved in p53-induced cell cycle arrest in G2/M phase by interfering with microtubule rearrangements that are required to enter mitosis. Overexpression delays G2/M phase progression. From Homo sapiens (Human).
   3190..3208    -  promoter       SP6 promoter: promoter for bacteriophage SP6 RNA polymerase
   3234..3458    +  polyA_signal   bGH poly(A) signal: bovine growth hormone polyadenylation signal
   3462..3483    +  promoter       SV40 promoter (fragment): SV40 enhancer and early promoter
   3504..3932    +  rep_origin     f1 ori (sequence partly withheld): f1 bacteriophage origin of replication; arrow indicates direction of (+) strand synthesis
   3946..4275    +  promoter       SV40 promoter: SV40 enhancer and early promoter
   4342..5133    +  CDS            neo: KKA2_KLEPN - Also known as kan, nptII. Experimental evidence at protein level: Swiss-Prot protein existence level 1. Resistance to kanamycin, neomycin, paromomycin, ribostamycin, butirosin and gentamicin B. From Klebsiella pneumoniae.
   5157..5315    +  CDS            ble (fragment): BLE_KLEPN - Experimental evidence at protein level: Swiss-Prot protein existence level 1. Binding protein with a strong affinity to the bleomycin family of antibiotics. Binds to CL990; an antimitotic-antibiotic compound. From Klebsiella pneumoniae.
   5310..5431    +  polyA_signal   SV40 poly(A) signal: SV40 polyadenylation signal
   5504..5520    -  protein_bind   lac operator: The lac repressor binds to the lac operator to inhibit transcription in E. coli. This inhibition can be relieved by adding lactose or isopropyl-β-D-thiogalactopyranoside (IPTG). lac repressor encoded by lacI
   5528..5558    -  promoter       lac promoter: promoter for the E. coli lac operon
   5573..5594    -  protein_bind   CAP binding site: CAP binding activates transcription in the presence of cAMP. E. coli catabolite activator protein
   5607..5699    -  CDS            lacI (fragment): lac repressor; lacI; The lac repressor binds to the lac operator to inhibit transcription in E. coli. This inhibition can be relieved by adding lactose or isopropyl-β-D-thiogalactopyranoside (IPTG).
   5882..6470    -  rep_origin     ori: high-copy-number ColE1/pMB1/pBR322/pUC origin of replication
   6641..7501    -  CDS            AmpR: β-lactamase; bla; confers resistance to ampicillin, carbenicillin, and related antibiotics
   7502..7606    -  promoter       AmpR promoter: bla
>Addgene plasmid #224726 | pcDNA3.1-HA-GTSE1-S345A | addgene full sequence | sequence record 448721 | Addgene NGS Result
GACGGATCGGGAGATCTCCCGATCCCCTATGGTGCACTCTCAGTACAATCTGCTCTGATGCCGCATAGTT
AAGCCAGTATCTGCTCCCTGCTTGTGTGTTGGAGGTCGCTGAGTAGTGCGCGAGCAAAATTTAAGCTACA
ACAAGGCAAGGCTTGACCGACAATTGCATGAAGAATCTGCTTAGGGTTAGGCGTTTTGCGCTGCTTCGCG
ATGTACGGGCCAGATATACGCGTTGACATTGATTATTGACTAGTTATTAATAGTAATCAATTACGGGGTC
ATTAGTTCATAGCCCATATATGGAGTTCCGCGTTACATAACTTACGGTAAATGGCCCGCCTGGCTGACCG
CCCAACGACCCCCGCCCATTGACGTCAATAATGACGTATGTTCCCATAGTAACGCCAATAGGGACTTTCC
ATTGACGTCAATGGGTGGAGTATTTACGGTAAACTGCCCACTTGGCAGTACATCAAGTGTATCATATGCC
AAGTACGCCCCCTATTGACGTCAATGACGGTAAATGGCCCGCCTGGCATTATGCCCAGTACATGACCTTA
TGGGACTTTCCTACTTGGCAGTACATCTACGTATTAGTCATCGCTATTACCATGGTGATGCGGTTTTGGC
AGTACATCAATGGGCGTGGATAGCGGTTTGACTCACGGGGATTTCCAAGTCTCCACCCCATTGACGTCAA
TGGGAGTTTGTTTTGGCACCAAAATCAACGGGACTTTCCAAAATGTCGTAACAACTCCGCCCCATTGACG
CAAATGGGCGGTAGGCGTGTACGGTGGGAGGTCTATATAAGCAGAGCTCTCTGGCTAACTAGAGAACCCA
CTGCTTACTGGCTTATCGAAATTAATACGACTCACTATAGGGAGACCCAAGCTTACCATGGCCTACCCCT
ACGACGTGCCCGACTACGCCTCCCTCGGATCCATGGAAGGAGGCGGCGGCCGCGATGAGCCTTCAGCCTG
CCGGGCAGGGGACGTGAACATGGATGACCCTAAGAAGGAAGACATTCTTCTTTTGGCCGATGAAAAATTT
GACTTCGATCTTTCATTGTCTTCTTCGAGTGCAAATGAAGATGATGAAGTCTTCTTCGGACCCTTTGGAC
ATAAAGAAAGATGTATTGCTGCCAGCTTGGAATTAAATAATCCGGTTCCCGAACAGCCTCCGTTGCCCAC
ATCTGAGAGTCCCTTTGCCTGGAGCCCTCTGGCCGGGGAGAAGTTCGTGGAGGTGTACAAAGAAGCTCAC
TTACTGGCTTTACACATTGAGAGCAGCAGCCGGAACCAGGCAGCCCAAGCTGCCAAGCCTGAAGACCCTC
GGAGCCAGGGCGTGGAAAGATTCATACAGGAGTCAAAATTAAAAATAAACCTCTTTGAGAAAGAAAAGGA
AATGAAGAAAAGCCCCACGTCTCTTAAAAGGGAGACATACTACCTGTCAGACAGCCCCTTGCTGGGGCCC
CCTGTGGGTGAGCCTCGGCTCTTGGCCTCCTCCCCGGCCCTGCCCAGCTCTGGTGCCCAGGCCCGCCTCA
CCCGGGCGCCGGGGCCTCCGCACTCTGCTCATGCTTTGCCCAGGGAATCATGCACTGCTCATGCTGCAAG
TCAGGCAGCGACTCAGAGGAAGCCCGGGACCAAATTGCTGCTGCCTCGAGCGGCCTCTGTTAGAGGAAGA
AGCATCCCTGGGGCTGCGGAGAAGCCCAAGAAAGAGATTCCAGCTAGTCCTTCCAGGACAAAAATCCCAG
CTGAGAAGGAATCCCACCGGGATGTTCTCCCTGACAAACCTGCCCCGGGTGCTGTCAATGTGCCGGCCGC
CGGAAGCCACTTGGGCCAGGGCAAGCGGGCGATCCCTGTTCCAAACAAGTTGGGGCTGAAGAAGACCCTG
TTAAAAGCACCCGGCTCTACCAGCAATCTCGCAAGGAAGTCCTCCTCGGGGCCTGTTTGGAGCGGGGCAT
CCAGTGCGTGCACAGCCCCAGCAGTGGGCAAAGCTAAATCAAGTGAATTTGCAAGTATTCCTGCAAATAG
CTCCCGGCCTCTGTCAAACATCAGCAAGTCAGGCAGAATGGGACCCGCCATGCTGCGGCCAGCTCTGCCT
GCAGGCCCTGTGGGGGCATCCTCCTGGCAGGCCAAGCGGGTCGATGTTTCTGAGCTGGCAGCGGAGCAGC
TCACGGCACCCCCCTCAGCATCCCCCACCCAACCCCAGACTCCGGAAGGTGGCGGCCAGTGGCTGAACTC
CAGTTGCGCTTGGTCAGAATCTTCTCAATTGAATAAGACTAGAAGTATCAGACGGCGAGATTCCTGTCTA
AATTCCAAGACAAAGGTTATGCCTACTCCTACAAATCAATTTAAAATTCCTAAGTTTTCTATTGGTGACT
CCCCGGACAGCTCAACACCAAAGCTTTCGCGGGCACAGCGGCCGCAGTCGTGCACGTCAGTTGGCAGGGT
CACTGTCCACAGCACCCCGGTTAGACGCTCATCTGGGCCAGCACCACAAAGCCTGCTGAGCGCATGGCGT
GTGTCAGCCTTGCCCACACCCGCCAGCCGGCGCTGCTCTGGCCTTCCACCGATGACCCCCAAAACGATGC
CCAGGGCCGTGGGCTCTCCCCTGTGTGTGCCAGCTCGGAGACGTTCCTCTGAGCCCCGCAAGAACTCTGC
AATGAGAACTGAACCAACAAGGGAGAGCAACAGAAAGACAGATTCCAGGCTGGTGGATGTGTCCCCTGAC
AGGGGTTCTCCTCCTTCCCGTGTGCCTCAGGCACTTAACTTTTCTCCAGAGGAAAGCGATTCTACTTTCT
CCAAAAGTACTGCCACAGAAGTAGCTCGGGAGGAAGCCAAGCCGGGTGGAGATGCAGCCCCTAGTGAGGC
TCTTCTTGTAGATATCAAACTGGAACCACTCGCGGTCACTCCAGATGCTGCAAGCCAGCCCCTCATTGAC
CTTCCTCTCATCGACTTCTGCGATACCCCAGAAGCACACGTGGCTGTAGGATCTGAAAGCAGGCCTCTGA
TCGACCTCATGACAAACACTCCAGACATGAATAAAAATGTGGCCAAACCTTCACCGGTGGTGGGACAGCT
CATAGACCTGAGCTCCCCTCTGATCCAGCTGAGCCCTGAGGCTGACAAGGAGAACGTGGATTCCCCACTC
CTCAAGTTCTAAGTCGAGCATGCATCTAGAGGGCCCTATTCTATAGTGTCACCTAAATGCTAGAGCTCGC
TGATCAGCCTCGACTGTGCCTTCTAGTTGCCAGCCATCTGTTGTTTGCCCCTCCCCCGTGCCTTCCTTGA
CCCTGGAAGGTGCCACTCCCACTGTCCTTTCCTAATAAAATGAGGAAATTGCATCGCATTGTCTGAGTAG
GTGTCATTCTATTCTGGGGGGTGGGGTGGGGCAGGACAGCAAGGGGGAGGATTGGGAAGACAATAGCAGG
CATGCTGGGGATGCGGTGGGCTCTATGGCTTCTGAGGCGGAAAGAACCAGCTGGGGCTCTAGGGGGTATC
CCC
[124 nt withheld, positions 3504-3627]
C
[91 nt withheld, positions 3629-3719]
A
[49 nt withheld, positions 3721-3769]
CCTTTGACGTTGGAGTCCACGTTCTTT
[37 nt withheld, positions 3797-3833]
ACCCTATCTCGGTCTATTCTTTTGATTTATAAGGGATTTTGCCGATTTCGGCCTATTGGTTAAAAAATGA
GCTGATTTAACAAAAATTTAACGCGAATTAATTCTGTGGAATGTGTGTCAGTTAGGGTGTGGAAAGTCCC
CAGGCTCCCCAGCAGGCAGAAGTATGCAAAGCATGCATCTCAATTAGTCAGCAACCAGGTGTGGAAAGTC
CCCAGGCTCCCCAGCAGGCAGAAGTATGCAAAGCATGCATCTCAATTAGTCAGCAACCATAGTCCCGCCC
CTAACTCCGCCCATCCCGCCCCTAACTCCGCCCAGTTCCGCCCATTCTCCGCCCCATGGCTGACTAATTT
TTTTTATTTATGCAGAGGCCGAGGCCGCCTCTGCCTCTGAGCTATTCCAGAAGTAGTGAGGAGGCTTTTT
TGGAGGCCTAGGCTTTTGCAAAAAGCTCCCGGGAGCTTGTATATCCATTTTCGGATCTGATCAAGAGACA
GGATGAGGATCGTTTCGCATGATTGAACAAGATGGATTGCACGCAGGTTCTCCGGCCGCTTGGGTGGAGA
GGCTATTCGGCTATGACTGGGCACAACAGACAATCGGCTGCTCTGATGCCGCCGTGTTCCGGCTGTCAGC
GCAGGGGCGCCCGGTTCTTTTTGTCAAGACCGACCTGTCCGGTGCCCTGAATGAACTGCAGGACGAGGCA
GCGCGGCTATCGTGGCTGGCCACGACGGGCGTTCCTTGCGCAGCTGTGCTCGACGTTGTCACTGAAGCGG
GAAGGGACTGGCTGCTATTGGGCGAAGTGCCGGGGCAGGATCTCCTGTCATCTCACCTTGCTCCTGCCGA
GAAAGTATCCATCATGGCTGATGCAATGCGGCGGCTGCATACGCTTGATCCGGCTACCTGCCCATTCGAC
CACCAAGCGAAACATCGCATCGAGCGAGCACGTACTCGGATGGAAGCCGGTCTTGTCGATCAGGATGATC
TGGACGAAGAGCATCAGGGGCTCGCGCCAGCCGAACTGTTCGCCAGGCTCAAGGCGCGCATGCCCGACGG
CGAGGATCTCGTCGTGACCCATGGCGATGCCTGCTTGCCGAATATCATGGTGGAAAATGGCCGCTTTTCT
GGATTCATCGACTGTGGCCGGCTGGGTGTGGCGGACCGCTATCAGGACATAGCGTTGGCTACCCGTGATA
TTGCTGAAGAGCTTGGCGGCGAATGGGCTGACCGCTTCCTCGTGCTTTACGGTATCGCCGCTCCCGATTC
GCAGCGCATCGCCTTCTATCGCCTTCTTGACGAGTTCTTCTGAGCGGGACTCTGGGGTTCGAAATGACCG
ACCAAGCGACGCCCAACCTGCCATCACGAGATTTCGATTCCACCGCCGCCTTCTATGAAAGGTTGGGCTT
CGGAATCGTTTTCCGGGACGCCGGCTGGATGATCCTCCAGCGCGGGGATCTCATGCTGGAGTTCTTCGCC
CACCCCAACTTGTTTATTGCAGCTTATAATGGTTACAAATAAAGCAATAGCATCACAAATTTCACAAATA
AAGCATTTTTTTCACTGCATTCTAGTTGTGGTTTGTCCAAACTCATCAATGTATCTTATCATGTCTGTAT
ACCGTCGACCTCTAGCTAGAGCTTGGCGTAATCATGGTCATAGCTGTTTCCTGTGTGAAATTGTTATCCG
CTCACAATTCCACACAACATACGAGCCGGAAGCATAAAGTGTAAAGCCTGGGGTGCCTAATGAGTGAGCT
AACTCACATTAATTGCGTTGCGCTCACTGCCCGCTTTCCAGTCGGGAAACCTGTCGTGCCAGCTGCATTA
ATGAATCGGCCAACGCGCGGGGAGAGGCGGTTTGCGTATTGGGCGCTCTTCCGCTTCCTCGCTCACTGAC
TCGCTGCGCTCGGTCGTTCGGCTGCGGCGAGCGGTATCAGCTCACTCAAAGGCGGTAATACGGTTATCCA
CAGAATCAGGGGATAACGCAGGAAAGAACATGTGAGCAAAAGGCCAGCAAAAGGCCAGGAACCGTAAAAA
GGCCGCGTTGCTGGCGTTTTTCCATAGGCTCCGCCCCCCTGACGAGCATCACAAAAATCGACGCTCAAGT
CAGAGGTGGCGAAACCCGACAGGACTATAAAGATACCAGGCGTTTCCCCCTGGAAGCTCCCTCGTGCGCT
CTCCTGTTCCGACCCTGCCGCTTACCGGATACCTGTCCGCCTTTCTCCCTTCGGGAAGCGTGGCGCTTTC
TCATAGCTCACGCTGTAGGTATCTCAGTTCGGTGTAGGTCGTTCGCTCCAAGCTGGGCTGTGTGCACGAA
CCCCCCGTTCAGCCCGACCGCTGCGCCTTATCCGGTAACTATCGTCTTGAGTCCAACCCGGTAAGACACG
ACTTATCGCCACTGGCAGCAGCCACTGGTAACAGGATTAGCAGAGCGAGGTATGTAGGCGGTGCTACAGA
GTTCTTGAAGTGGTGGCCTAACTACGGCTACACTAGAAGAACAGTATTTGGTATCTGCGCTCTGCTGAAG
CCAGTTACCTTCGGAAAAAGAGTTGGTAGCTCTTGATCCGGCAAACAAACCACCGCTGGTAGCGGTGGTT
TTTTTGTTTGCAAGCAGCAGATTACGCGCAGAAAAAAAGGATCTCAAGAAGATCCTTTGATCTTTTCTAC
GGGGTCTGACGCTCAGTGGAACGAAAACTCACGTTAAGGGATTTTGGTCATGAGATTATCAAAAAGGATC
TTCACCTAGATCCTTTTAAATTAAAAATGAAGTTTTAAATCAATCTAAAGTATATATGAGTAAACTTGGT
CTGACAGTTACCAATGCTTAATCAGTGAGGCACCTATCTCAGCGATCTGTCTATTTCGTTCATCCATAGT
TGCCTGACTCCCCGTCGTGTAGATAACTACGATACGGGAGGGCTTACCATCTGGCCCCAGTGCTGCAATG
ATACCGCGAGACCCACGCTCACCGGCTCCAGATTTATCAGCAATAAACCAGCCAGCCGGAAGGGCCGAGC
GCAGAAGTGGTCCTGCAACTTTATCCGCCTCCATCCAGTCTATTAATTGTTGCCGGGAAGCTAGAGTAAG
TAGTTCGCCAGTTAATAGTTTGCGCAACGTTGTTGCCATTGCTACAGGCATCGTGGTGTCACGCTCGTCG
TTTGGTATGGCTTCATTCAGCTCCGGTTCCCAACGATCAAGGCGAGTTACATGATCCCCCATGTTGTGCA
AAAAAGCGGTTAGCTCCTTCGGTCCTCCGATCGTTGTCAGAAGTAAGTTGGCCGCAGTGTTATCACTCAT
GGTTATGGCAGCACTGCATAATTCTCTTACTGTCATGCCATCCGTAAGATGCTTTTCTGTGACTGGTGAG
TACTCAACCAAGTCATTCTGAGAATAGTGTATGCGGCGACCGAGTTGCTCTTGCCCGGCGTCAATACGGG
ATAATACCGCGCCACATAGCAGAACTTTAAAAGTGCTCATCATTGGAAAACGTTCTTCGGGGCGAAAACT
CTCAAGGATCTTACCGCTGTTGAGATCCAGTTCGATGTAACCCACTCGTGCACCCAACTGATCTTCAGCA
TCTTTTACTTTCACCAGCGTTTCTGGGTGAGCAAAAACAGGAAGGCAAAATGCCGCAAAAAAGGGAATAA
GGGCGACACGGAAATGTTGAATACTCATACTCTTCCTTTTTCAATATTATTGAAGCATTTATCAGGGTTA
TTGTCTCATGAGCGGATACATATTTGAATGTATTTAGAAAAATAAACAAATAGGGGTTCCGCGCACATTT
CCCCGAAAAGTGCCACCTGACGTC
